Addgene plasmid #62030: POPDC2 pEGFP-N2 (1087)
Purpose: mammalian expression of nuclear envelope transmembrane protein
Depositing lab: Eric Schirmer. Depositing organization: University of Edinburgh. Publication: Several novel nuclear envelope transmembrane proteins identified in skeletal muscle have cytoskeletal associations. Wilkie GS, Korfali N, Swanson SK, Malik P, Srsen V, Batrakou DG, de las Heras J, Zuleger N, Kerr AR, Florens L, Schirmer EC. Mol Cell Proteomics. 2011 Jan;10(1):M110.003129. doi: 10.1074/mcp.M110.003129. Epub 2010 Sep 27. PubMed 20876400.
Backbone
  Vector backbone: pEGFP-N2
  Backbone manufacturer: Clontech
  Vector type: Mammalian Expression
Growth in bacteria
  Bacterial resistance: Kanamycin, 50 μg/mL
  Growth temperature: 37°C
  Growth strain: DH5alpha
  Copy number: High Copy
Gene/Insert
  Gene/Insert name: POPDC2 (alt name: mNET3)
  Species: H. sapiens (human)
  Entrez Gene: POPDC2 (a.k.a. POP2)
  Promoter: CMV
  Tag / fusion protein: EGFP (C terminal on backbone)
  Cloning method: Unknown
  Sequencing primers: 5′ CMV-F; 3′ EGFP-R
Terms and licenses: Academic/Nonprofit Terms; Industry Terms: Not Available to Industry
How to cite: POPDC2 pEGFP-N2 (1087) was a gift from Eric Schirmer (Addgene plasmid # 62030 ; http://n2t.net/addgene:62030 ; RRID:Addgene_62030)
