[The description below was written by a language model from this plasmid's Addgene catalogue record.]
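Description:
POPDC2 pEGFP-N2 (1087) is a mammalian expression plasmid built on the commercial pEGFP-N2 backbone, a vector designed for fusing a protein of interest to the N-terminal side of enhanced green fluorescent protein. It is maintained in E. coli as a high-copy plasmid under kanamycin selection. No feature table accompanies this entry, so the origin of replication, polyadenylation signal and any mammalian selection cassette carried by the backbone are not itemised here, and the cloning method and sites used to introduce the insert are recorded as unknown.

The payload is the human POPDC2 coding sequence (Popeye domain-containing 2, also listed as POP2 and under the alternative name mNET3), placed downstream of the CMV promoter, a strong constitutive promoter that gives high-level expression in most transfected mammalian cell lines. The insert is joined in frame to the backbone-encoded EGFP, so that the fluorescent tag sits at the C terminus of POPDC2 and the two are produced as a single fusion protein. The listed sequencing primer positions, in the CMV promoter and in EGFP, flank the insert and allow the junctions to be checked.

The stated purpose is mammalian expression of a nuclear envelope transmembrane protein. In keeping with the associated work on nuclear envelope transmembrane proteins identified in skeletal muscle, the construct is suited to transfection into cultured cells and direct fluorescence imaging of the fusion, for example to assess whether POPDC2 targets to the nuclear envelope.
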