>Addgene plasmid #62030 | POPDC2 pEGFP-N2 (1087) | addgene partial sequence | sequence record 102420 | CMV-F 5'-CGCAAATGGGCGGTAGGCGTG-3'
CAGAGCTGGTTTAGCGAACCGTCAGATCCGCTAGCGCTACCGGACTCAGAGCTGGTTTAGTGAACCGTCA
GATCCGCTAGCGCTACCGGACTCAGATCTATGAGCGCCAACAGCAGCAGAGTGGGCCAGCTTCTCTTGCA
GGGTTCAGCGTGCATTAGGTGGAAGCAGGATGTGGAAGGGGCTGTCTACCACCTAGCCAACTGCCTCTTA
CTCCTGGGCTTCATGGGGGGCAGTGGGGTGTATGGATGCTTCTATCTTTTTGGCTTCCTGAGTGCAGGTT
ACCTGTGCTGCGTGCTGTGGGGCTGGTTCAGTGCCTGTGGCCTGGACATTGTTCTTTGGAGCTTCCTGCT
GGCTGTGGTCTGCCTGCTCCAGCTGGCACACCTGGTATACCGCCTGCGTGAGGACACCCTCCCTGAGGAG
TTTGACCTCCTCTACAAGACGCTGTGCCTGCCCTTGCAGGTGCCCCTACAGACATACAAGGAGATTGTTC
ACTGCTGCGAGGAGCAGGTCTTAACTCTGGCCACTGAACAGACCTATGCTGTGGAGGGTGAGACACCCAT
CAACCGCCTGTCCCTGCTGCTCTCTGGCCGGGTTCGTGTGAGCCAGGATGGGCAGTTTCTGCACTACATC
TTTCCATACCAGTTCATGGACTCTCCTGAGTGGGAATCACTACAGCCTTCTGAGGAGGGGGTGTTCCAGG
TCACTCTGACTGCTGAGACCTCATGTAGCTACATTTCCTGGCCCCGGAAAAGTCTCCATCTTCTTCTGAC
CAAAGAGCGATACATCTCCTGCCTCTTCTCGGCTCTGCTGGGATATGACATCTCGGA
