>Addgene plasmid #62030 | POPDC2 pEGFP-N2 (1087) | addgene partial sequence | sequence record 102704 | C-ter-GFP 5'-CTCCTCGCCCTTGCTCAC-3'
CCGTCGACTAAGTTCAGGCGTGTGGGTTGGAGCCAAAGGGGCCTGTCCCCTGGATATAACTTGAGAGTAG
CTCTGGAGAGGAATTCTAGAAGCCAGTATGCCACTGTCTGGCCTGGACAACCTGGCCCGGGTAGGAGGTG
CAGGAAAGTTGGTGGTAGCTGGAGGGGTAGAACAAGGGGGTGTTTGCTGGAGAGAGGTGGGTGTGGCCTG
AGGAGGGGACACAGCTGGCTCACAGACTTCCTCATCACCCTTCTCGGACTCTGGTCCAGCATCTGCAGCA
GTGGGACCCAGGACATGGTAGAGGCTGGGAAGGCGGATGTCAAAGCGCAGCCCAAACTTAGCAAAGAGCT
TGTCATTGAGAGTGTAGAGCTTCTCCGAGATGTCATATCCCAGCAGAGCCGAGAAGAGGCAGGAGATGTA
TCGCTCTTTGGTCAGAAGAAGATGGAGACTTTTCCGGGGCCAGGAAATGTAGCTACATGAGGTCTCAGCA
GTCAGAGTGACCTGGAACACCCCCTCCTCAGAAGGCTGTAGTGATTCCCACTCAGGAGAGTCCATGAACT
GGTATGGAAAGATGTAGTGCAGAAACTGCCCATCCTGGCTCACACGAACCCGGCCAGAGAGCAGCAGGGA
CAGGCGGTTGATGGGTGTCTCACCCTCCACAGCATAGGTCTGTTCAGTGGCCAGAGTTAAGACCTGCTCC
TCGCAGCAGTGAACAATCTCCTTGTATGTCTGTAGGGGCACCTGCAAGGGCAGGCACAGCGTCTTGTAGA
GGAGGTCAAACTCCTCAGGGAGGGTGTCCTCACGCAGGCGGTATACCAGGTGTGCCAGCTGGAGCAGGCA
GACCACAGCCAGCAGGAAGCTCCAA
